>Addgene plasmid #181781 | pY2ShHELIX_sgRNA_entry (CJT30) | addgene full sequence | sequence record 354678 | Addgene NGS Result
CGATCTCAAGAAGATCATCTTATTAATTTTACACTTTATGCTTCCGGCTCGTATGTTGAAAGAGGAGAAA
GGATCTATGGGCAGCGATTTAACATACGCATATCTAGTAGGCCTGTACGAGGGTGACGGTTATTTCTCTA
TCACCAAGAAAGGTAAATACTTGACGTATGAACTGGGCATCGAGCTGTCGATTAAGGATGTTCAGCTGAT
CTACAAGATCAAAAAAATCTTGGGCATTGGTATTGTTAGCTTCAGAAAGCGCAATGAAATTGAGATGGTT
GCACTGCGTATTCGTGACAAAAACCACCTGAAAAGCAAAATCCTGCCGATTTTTGAAAAGTATCCGATGT
TTTCCAACAAACAATATGATTACTTGCGCTTCCGCAACGCGCTGCTGAGCGGTATTATTTACTTGGAAGA
TCTGCCAGACTACACCCGTTCTGATGAACCGCTGAATAGCATTGAGAGCATCATCAATACCTCCTATTTT
AGCGCGTGGCTGGTCGGTTTTATCGAGGCCGAGGGCTGCTTTTCCGTGTATAAACTTAACAAGGACGATG
ATTACTTAATCGCTAGCTTCGACATCGCGCAGCGTGACGGCGACATCCTGATTTCAGCGATTCGCAAGTA
CCTGAGCTTCACTACGAAAGTGTACCTCGACAAGACCAATTGTTCGAAATTGAAGGTTACCTCCGTGCGT
AGCGTGGAAAACATCATCAAGTTCCTGCAAAACGCTCCGGTCAAACTGTTGGGAAACATGAAATTACAAT
ATAAGCTGTGGTTGAAGCAGCTGCGTAAGATTAGCCGTTATAGCGAGAAAATCAAGATACCGTCTAACTA
CAGCGGCAGCGAGACTCCCGGGACCTCAGAGTCCGCCACACCCGAAAGTGGGAGCAACAGTCAGCAAAAT
CCTGATTTAGCTGTTCATCCCTTGGCAATTCCTATGGAAGGCTTACTAGGAGAAAGTGCTACAACTCTTG
AGAAGAATGTAATTGCCACACAACTCTCAGAGGAAGCCCAAGTAAAGCTAGAGGTAATCCAAAGTTTACT
GGAACCCTGCGATCGCACAACTTATGGGCAAAAGTTGCGGGAAGCAGCAGAGAAACTAAATGTATCGTTG
CGAACGGTACAAAGGTTGGTGAAAAACTGGGAACAAGATGGCTTAGTCGGACTCACTCAAACAAGTAGGG
CTGATAAAGGAAAACACCGCATTGGTGAGTTTTGGGAAAACTTCATTACCAAAACCTACAAGGAGGGTAA
CAAGGGAAGTAAACGTATGACCCCTAAACAAGTTGCTCTCAGAGTCGAGGCTAAAGCCCGTGAATTAAAA
GACTCTAAGCCGCCCAATTACAAAACCGTGTTACGGGTATTAGCACCCATTTTGGAAAAGCAACAAAAAG
CCAAGAGTATCCGCAGTCCTGGTTGGAGAGGAACTACGCTTTCGGTTAAAACCCGTGAAGGAAAAGATTT
ATCGGTTGATTACAGTAACCATGTTTGGCAATGTGACCATACCCGCGTGGATGTGTTGCTGGTAGATCAA
CATGGTGAAATTTTAAGTCGTCCCTGGCTAACAACAGTAATTGATACTTACTCTCGTTGCATTATGGGTA
TCAACTTGGGCTTTGATGCACCCAGTTCTGGGGTAGTAGCATTAGCGTTACGCCATGCAATTCTACCAAA
GCGTTACGGTTCCGAGTACAAACTGCATTGTGAGTGGGGAACCTATGGAAAACCAGAACATTTTTATACT
GATGGCGGTAAAGACTTTCGCTCTAACCACTTGAGTCAGATTGGGGCGCAATTGGGATTTGTCTGTCATT
TACGCGATCGCCCTTCTGAAGGTGGAGTAGTAGAACGTCCCTTCAAAACATTAAATGACCAACTATTTTC
AACGCTTCCTGGGTACACCGGATCTAATGTGCAGGAACGCCCAGAAGATGCAGAGAAGGACGCAAGACTT
ACTTTGCGAGAACTAGAACAGTTACTTGTGCGTTACATCGTAGATCGTTACAACCAAAGTATTGATGCGC
GGATGGGCGACCAAACGCGCTTTGAGCGTTGGGAAGCAGGATTGCCTACAGTGCCAGTACCAATACCAGA
ACGAGATTTGGATATTTGTTTAATGAAGCAGTCACGGCGCACTGTGCAAAGAGGTGGTTGTTTGCAGTTT
CAGAATTTAATGTATCGGGGGGAATATTTGGCAGGTTATGCCGGAGAAACTGTCAACTTAAGGTTTGACC
CCAGAGACATTACAACAATTTTGGTTTATCGCCAGGAAAACAATCAGGAAGTATTTCTGACTCGCGCTCA
CGCTCAAGGTTTGGAGACAGAGCAACTGGCATTAGATGAGGCTGAGGCAGCAAGTCGCAGACTCCGTACC
GCAGGGAAAACTATCAGTAACCAATCATTATTGCAAGAAGTTGTTGACCGCGATGCTCTTGTCGCTACCA
AGAAAAGCCGTAAGGAGCGTCAAAAATTGGAACAGACTGTTTTGCGATCTGCTGCTGTTGATGAAAGTAA
TAGAGAATCCTTGCCTTCTCAAATAGTTGAACCAGATGAAGTGGAATCTACAGAAACGGTTCACTCTCAA
TACGAAGACATTGAGGTGTGGGACTATGAACAACTTCGTGAAGAATATGGGTTTTAAACAATGACAGAAG
CTCAGGCGATCGCCAAGCAGTTGGGTGGGGTAAAACCGGATGATGAGTGGTTACAAGCTGAAATTGCTCG
TCTCAAGGGTAAGAGCATTGTGCCTTTACAGCAGGTAAAAACTCTCCATGATTGGTTAGATGGCAAGCGC
AAGGCAAGAAAATCTTGCCGAGTAGTTGGGGAATCGAGAACTGGCAAGACAGTTGCTTGTGATGCCTACA
GATACAGGCACAAACCTCAGCAGGAAGCTGGACGACCTCCAACTGTGCCTGTCGTTTATATTCGACCTCA
CCAAAAATGTGGCCCCAAGGATTTGTTTAAAAAGATTACTGAGTACCTCAAGTATCGGGTAACAAAAGGG
ACTGTATCTGATTTTCGAGATAGGACGATAGAAGTACTCAAGGGTTGTGGCGTAGAGATGCTAATTATTG
ATGAAGCTGACCGTCTCAAGCCTGAAACTTTTGCTGATGTGCGAGATATTGCCGAAGATTTAGGAATTGC
TGTGGTACTGGTAGGAACAGACCGTTTGGATGCGGTAATTAAGCGGGATGAGCAGGTTCTCGAACGCTTT
CGGGCGCATCTTCGCTTTGGTAAATTGTCGGGAGAGGATTTTAAGAACACCGTAGAAATGTGGGAACAAA
TGGTTTTGAAACTGCCAGTATCTTCTAATCTAAAGAGCAAGGAGATGCTACGGATTCTCACGTCAGCAAC
TGAAGGCTACATTGGTCGCCTTGATGAGATTCTTAGGGAAGCTGCAATTCGTTCCTTATCAAGAGGATTG
AAGAAGATTGACAAGGCTGTTTTACAGGAAGTAGCTAAGGAGTACAAATGATAGAAGCACCAGATGTTAA
ACCTTGGCTATTCTTGATTAAACCCTATGAAGGGGAAAGCCTGAGCCACTTTCTTGGCAGGTTCAGACGT
GCCAACCATTTATCCGCAAGTGGATTGGGTACTTTGGCAGGAATTGGTGCTATAGTGGCACGTTGGGAAA
GATTTCATTTTAATCCTCGCCCTAGTCAGCAAGAATTGGAAGCGATCGCATCTGTAGTAGAAGTGGATGC
TCAAAGGTTAGCCCAGATGTTACCGCCTGCTGGAGTGGGAATGCAGCATGAGCCAATTCGCTTGTGTGGG
GCTTGTTATGCCGAGTCGCCTTGTCACCGAATTGAATGGCAGTACAAGTCGGTGTGGAAGTGCGATCGCC
ATCAACTCAAGATTTTAGCAAAGTGTCCAAACTGTCAAGCACCTTTTAAAATGCCTGCGCTGTGGGAGGA
TGGGTGCTGTCACAGATGTAGGATGCCGTTTGCAGAAATGGCAAAGCTACAGAAGGTTTGATGATAAAAC
CAGAAAAAGGTGTGAAATTAACTAAGTCCCTGAATTGATCTGGTTGTCCAAAAAATTTGTGCGATCGCAT
GGCAAGATTATTCCTACTATTGATGTGGCGTGAGTCGGATAACTTGCTCTAATGGGATCCCGGTTAATAC
CAATAGATCAGATATGAGTAATAAACATTACGACCTTTACCTGTGGTATTCACTGTTGGCACGACAACAC
CTTTATCGCGCCAATACTGTAGCTGACGACGCGAACAATTAGTGATTTGAGCCGCTTCTGTGCTTGTGTA
GAATTTTCCTTCCATAGAAATCATCCTACAGAAGTAGTTTTTTAAATTTACATTTTTTAAAAGCACATTA
TGTATTCATGTGATATTATTTTTTTATGAGTCAAATAACTATTCAAGCTCGACTTATTTCCTTTGAATCA
AACCGCCAACAACTCTGGAAGTTGATGGCAGATTTAAACACGCCGTTAATTAACGAACTGCTTTGCCAGT
TAGGTCAACACCCCGACTTCGAGAAGTGGCAACAAAAGGGTAAACTCCCGTCTACCGTTGTGAGCCAGTT
ATGTCAACCTCTCAAAACTGACCCTCGCTTTGCAGGTCAGCCCAGCCGTTTATATATGTCGGCAATTCAT
ATTGTGGACTACATCTACAAGTCCTGGCTGGCTATACAGAAACGGCTTCAACAGCAGCTAGATGGAAAGA
CGCGCTGGCTAGAAATGCTCAATAGCGATGCTGAATTAGTAGAACTTAGTGGTGACACTTTAGAGGCTAT
TCGTGTCAAAGCTGCTGAAATTTTGGCAATAGCTATGCCAGCATCTGAGTCAGATAGCGCTTCACCTAAA
GGGAAAAAAGGTAAAAAGGAGAAAAAACCCTCATCTTCTAGCCCTAAGCGTAGTTTATCCAAGACATTAT
TTGACGCTTACCAAGAAACGGAAGATATCAAGAGCCGTAGCGCCATCAGCTACCTGTTAAAAAATGGCTG
CAAACTTACTGACAAAGAAGAAGATTCAGAAAAATTTGCTAAACGTCGTCGTCAAGTTGAAATCCAAATT
CAAAGGCTTACCGAAAAGTTAATAAGTCGGATGCCTAAAGGTCGAGATTTGACCAATGCTAAATGGTTGG
AGACACTCTTGACTGCTACAACCACTGTTGCTGAAGACAACGCCCAAGCCAAACGCTGGCAGGATATTCT
GTTAACTCGATCAAGTTCTCTCCCATTCCCCCTTGTTTTTGAAACCAACGAGGATATGGTTTGGTCAAAG
AATCAAAAGGGTAGGCTGTGTGTTCACTTCAATGGCTTAAGCGATTTAATTTTTGAGGTGTACTGCGGCA
ATCGTCAACTTCACTGGTTTCAACGCTTCCTAGAAGACCAACAGACTAAACGCAAAAGCAAAAATCAGCA
TTCTAGCGGCTTGTTCACACTCAGAAATGGTCATCTAGTTTGGCTTGAAGGTGAGGGTAAAGGGGAACCT
TGGAATCTTCACCACTTGACCCTTTACTGCTGTGTTGACAATCGCTTGTGGACAGAGGAGGGAACAGAAA
TCGTTCGCCAAGAGAAAGCAGATGAAATTACTAAATTCATCACAAACATGAAGAAGAAAAGCGATCTAAG
CGATACACAGCAAGCTTTGATTCAACGTAAACAATCAACACTTACTCGAATAAACAATTCCTTTGAGCGT
CCTAGCCAACCCCTTTATCAAGGTCAATCACACATTTTGGTTGGAGTAAGCCTGGGACTAGAAAAACCTG
CCACAGTAGCAGTAGTAGATGCGATCGCCAACAAAGTCTTGGCTTACCGGAGTATTAAACAATTACTTGG
CGACAATTACGAACTGCTAAATCGCCAGAGACGACAACAGCAGTACCTATCTCACGAACGCCACAAAGCA
CAAAAAAACTTCTCTCCCAATCAATTTGGAGCATCTGAGTTAGGGCAACATATAGACAGATTATTAGCTA
AAGCAATTGTAGCGTTAGCGAGAACCTACAAAGCTGGCAGTATTGTCTTGCCCAAGTTAGGGGATATGCG
GGAGGTTGTCCAAAGTGAAATTCAAGCTATAGCAGAACAAAAATTTCCCGGTTATATTGAAGGTCAGCAA
AAATATGCCAAACAGTACCGGGTTAATGTTCATCGGTGGAGCTACGGCAGATTAATTCAAAGCATTCAAA
GTAAAGCAGCTCAAACAGGAATTGTGATTGAGGAGGGAAAACAACCTATTCGAGGTAGTCCCCACGACAA
AGCAAAGGAATTAGCACTTTCTGCTTACAATCTCCGCCTAACTAGGCGAAGTTAAGTAAGGATCTCCAGG
CATCAAATAAAACGAAAGGCTCAGTCGAAAGACTGGGCCTTTCGTTTTATCTGTTGTTTGTCGGTGAACG
CTCTCTACTAGAGAGACCCTGACAGCTAGCTCAGTCCTAGGTATAATGCTAGCATATTAATAGCGCCGCA
ATTCATGCTGCTTGCAGCCTCTGAATTTTGTTAAATGAGGGTTAGTTTGACTGTATAAATACAGTCTTGC
TTTCTGACCCTGGTAGCTGCTCACCCTGATGCTGCTGTCAATAGACAGGATAGGTGCGCTCCCAGCAATA
AGGGCGCGGATGTACTGCTGTAGTGGCTACTGAATCACCCCCGATCAAGGGGGAACCCTAAATGGGTTGA
AAGGAAGAGCGAGATCTCGAGCTCTTCGGCTCACCTTCGGGTGGGCCTTTCTGCGCAGGTGGCACTTTTC
GGGGAAATGTGCGCGGAACCCCTATTTGTTTATTTTTCTAAATACATTCAAATATGTATCCGCTCATGAG
ACAATAACCCTGATAAATGCTTCAATAATATTGAAAAAGGAAGAGTATGAGTATTCAACATTTCCGTGTC
GCCCTTATTCCCTTTTTTGCGGCATTTTGCCTTCCTGTTTTTGCTCACCCAGAAACGCTGGTGAAAGTAA
AAGATGCTGAAGATCAGTTGGGTGCACGAGTGGGTTACATCGAACTGGATCTCAACAGCGGTAAGATCCT
TGAGAGTTTTCGCCCCGAAGAACGTTTTCCAATGATGAGCACTTTTAAAGTTCTGCTATGTGGCGCGGTA
TTATCCCGTATTGACGCCGGGCAAGAGCAACTCGGTCGCCGCATACACTATTCTCAGAATGACTTGGTTG
AGTACTCACCAGTCACAGAAAAGCATCTTACGGATGGCATGACAGTAAGAGAATTATGCAGTGCTGCCAT
AACCATGAGTGATAACACTGCGGCCAACTTACTTCTGACAACGATCGGAGGACCGAAGGAGCTAACCGCT
TTTTTGCACAACATGGGGGATCATGTAACTCGCCTTGATCGTTGGGAACCGGAGCTGAATGAAGCCATAC
CAAACGACGAGCGTGACACCACGATGCCTGTAGCAATGGCAACAACGTTGCGCAAACTATTAACTGGCGA
ACTACTTACTCTAGCTTCCCGGCAACAATTAATAGACTGGATGGAGGCGGATAAAGTTGCAGGACCACTT
CTGCGCTCGGCCCTTCCGGCTGGCTGGTTTATTGCTGATAAATCTGGAGCCGGTGAGCGTGGGTCTCGCG
GTATCATTGCAGCACTGGGGCCAGATGGTAAGCCCTCCCGTATCGTAGTTATCTACACGACGGGGAGTCA
GGCAACTATGGATGAACGAAATAGACAGATCGCTGAGATAGGTGCCTCACTGATTAAGCATTGGTAACTG
TCAGACCAAGTTTACTCATATATACTTTAGATTGATTTAAAACTTCATTTTTAATTTAAAAGGATCTAGG
TGAAGATCCTTTTTGATAATCTCATGACCAAAATCCCTTAACGTGAGTTTTCGTTCCACTGAGCGTCAGA
CCCCGTAGAAAAGATCAAAGGATCTTCTTGAGATCCTTTTTTTCTGCGCGTAATCTGCTGCTTGCAAACA
AAAAAACCACCGCTACCAGCGGTGGTTTGTTTGCCGGATCAAGAGCTACCAACTCTTTTTCCGAAGGTAA
CTGGCTTCAGCAGAGCGCAGATACCAAATACTGTTCTTCTAGTGTAGCCGTAGTTAGGCCACCACTTCAA
GAACTCTGTAGCACCGCCTACATACCTCGCTCTGCTAATCCTGTTACCAGTGGCTGCTGCCAGTGGCGAT
AAGTCGTGTCTTACCGGGTTGGACTCAAGACGATAGTTACCGGATAAGGCGCAGCGGTCGGGCTGAACGG
GGGGTTCGTGCACACAGCCCAGCTTGGAGCGAACGACCTACACCGAACTGAGATACCTACAGCGTGAGCT
ATGAGAAAGCGCCACGCTTCCCGAAGGGAGAAAGGCGGACAGGTATCCGGTAAGCGGCAGGGTCGGAACA
GGAGAGCGCACGAGGGAGCTTCCAGGGGGAAACGCCTGGTATCTTTATAGTCCTGTCGGGTTTCGCCACC
TCTGACTTGAGCGTCGATTTTTGTGATGCTCGTCAGGGGGGCGGAGCCTATGGAAAAACGCCAGCAACGC
GGCCTTTTTACGGTTCCTGGCCTTTTGCTGGCCTTTTGCTCAACGCCAAGCTCCAAAA
Features (pLannotate 1.2.2; 9 found; start..end, strand, type, name):
     28..58      +  promoter       lac promoter: promoter for the E. coli lac operon
     86..841     +  CDS            I-AniI (fragment): ANI1_EMEND - Experimental evidence at protein level: Swiss-Prot protein existence level 1. Mitochondrial DNA endonuclease and mRNA maturase involved in intron homing and required for splicing of the cytochrome b (cobA) gene intron, containing its own coding sequence. The protein stimulates the intrinsic ribozyme activity of the intron through binding to and stabilizing specific secondary and tertiary structure elements in the RNA. As an endonuclease it introduces a specific double-strand break at the junction of the two exons the cobA gene and thus mediates the insertion of an intron, containi
    842..889     +  CDS            ABE(7.10) (fragment): adenine base editor comprising wild-type E. coli TadA fused to the evolved TadA*(7.10) mutant (Gaudelli et al., 2017)
   6304..6375    +  terminator     rrnB T1 terminator: transcription terminator T1 from the E. coli rrnB gene
   6390..6423    +  promoter       J23119 promoter: bacterial promoter (Registry of Standard Biological Parts BBa J23119)
   6678..6705    +  terminator     T7Te terminator: phage T7 early transcription terminator
   6732..6836    +  promoter       AmpR promoter: bla
   6837..7697    +  CDS            AmpR: β-lactamase; bla; confers resistance to ampicillin, carbenicillin, and related antibiotics
   7868..8456    +  rep_origin     ori: high-copy-number ColE1/pMB1/pBR322/pUC origin of replication
