[The description below was written by a language model from this plasmid's Addgene catalogue record and pLannotate feature annotations shown in this document.]
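Description:
pY2ShHELIX_sgRNA_entry (CJT30) is an 8.5 kb bacterial expression plasmid built on pUC19. It is maintained at high copy in E. coli through the ColE1/pUC-type origin and selected with ampicillin via the bla (AmpR) cassette. It encodes the protein and guide RNA components of Y2-ShHELIX, an engineered type V-K CRISPR-associated transposase system.

A lac promoter sits at the start of the payload and is immediately followed by the I-AniI homing endonuclease coding sequence, which is fused to ShTnsB. The I-AniI moiety is the "Y2" nicking variant, carrying F13Y, S111Y, K227M, F80K and L232K. A short segment just downstream of it is annotated as an ABE(7.10) fragment; given its 48 nt length and position, it most likely reflects a shared linker sequence rather than any deaminase domain. The automated annotation leaves the roughly 5.4 kb that follows unlabelled. According to the catalogue entry, this region should hold the rest of the insert (ShTnsB, ShTnsC, ShTniQ and ShCas12k), and it ends at an rrnB T1 terminator.

A separate constitutive J23119 promoter, closed by a T7Te terminator, drives the sgRNA cassette. This is an entry version, so new spacers are added by Golden Gate assembly through SapI sites. The record does not state what placeholder occupies that position.

The associated work concerns precise cut-and-paste DNA insertion. The plasmid serves as the effector and guide component for RNA-directed transposition experiments in bacteria. No transposon donor element appears in the record, so the donor is presumably supplied separately.
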