Addgene plasmid #181781: pY2ShHELIX_sgRNA_entry (CJT30)
Purpose: Expresses Y2-ShHELIX containing a nicking Y2 I-AniI fusion to ShTnsB. New sgRNA spacer sequences can be added using Golden Gate assembly (via SapI sites).
Depositing lab: Benjamin Kleinstiver. Depositing organization: Massachusetts General Hospital. Publication: Precise cut-and-paste DNA insertion using engineered type V-K CRISPR-associated transposases. Tou CJ, Orr B, Kleinstiver BP. Nat Biotechnol. 2023 Jan 2. doi: 10.1038/s41587-022-01574-x. PubMed 36593413.
Backbone
  Vector backbone: pUC19
  Vector type: Bacterial Expression
Growth in bacteria
  Bacterial resistance: Ampicillin, 100 μg/mL
  Growth temperature: 37°C
  Growth strain: DH5alpha
  Copy number: High Copy
Gene/Insert
  Gene/Insert name: Y2-nAniI-ShTnsB, ShTnsC, ShTniQ, ShCas12k
  Species: Synthetic
  Mutation: Y2-nAniI = F13Y, S111Y, K227M, F80K, L232K
  Promoter: Lac and J23119
  Cloning method: Gibson Cloning
  Sequencing primers: 5′ ACGCCAAGCTCCAAAACGATCTCA; 3′ gctagcattatacctaggactgagc
Terms and licenses: Academic/Nonprofit Terms; Industry Terms: Not Available to Industry
Depositor comments: Please visit https://www.biorxiv.org/content/10.1101/2022.01.07.475005v1 for bioRxiv preprint.
How to cite: pY2ShHELIX_sgRNA_entry (CJT30) was a gift from Benjamin Kleinstiver (Addgene plasmid # 181781 ; http://n2t.net/addgene:181781 ; RRID:Addgene_181781)
